>Addgene plasmid #67389 | pDEST14-SARA | addgene partial sequence | sequence record 118979 | T7 5'-TAATACGACTCACTATAGGG-3'
AAAAAGCAGGCTTAGAAGGAGATAGAACCATGTCCTTCATATTTGATTGGATTTACAGTGGTTTCAGCAG
TGTGCTACAGTTTTTAGGATTATATAAGAAAACTGGTAAACTGGTATTTCTTGGATTGGATAATGCAGGA
AAAACAACATTGCTACACATGCTAAAAGATGACAGACTTGGACAACATGTCCCAACATTACATCCCACTT
CCGAAGAACTGACCATTGCTGGCATGACGTTTACAACTTTTGATCTGGGTGGACATGTTCAAGCTCGAAG
AGTGTGGAAAAACTACCTTCCTGCTATCAATGGCATTGTATTTCTGGTGGATTGTGCAGACCACGAAAGG
CTGTTAGAGTCAAAAGAAGAACTTGATTCACTAATGACAGATGAAACCATTGCTAATGTGCCTATACTGA
TTCTTGGGAATAAGATCGACAGACCTGAAGCCATCAGTGAAGAGAGGTTGCGAGAGATGTTTGGTTTATA
TGGTCAGACAACAGGAAAGGGGAGTATATCTCTGAAAGAACTGAATGCCCGACCCTTAGAAGTTTTCATG
TGTAGTGTGCTCAAAAGACAAGGTTACGGAGAAGGCTTCCGCTGGATGGCACAGTACATTGATTAATAGG
ACCCAGCTTTCTTGTACAAAGTGGTGATGATCCGGCTGCTAACAAAGCCCGAAAGGAAGCTGAGTTGGCT
GCTGCCACCGCTGAGCAATAACTAGCATAACCCCTTGGGGCCTCTAAACGGGTCTTGAGGGGTTTTTTGC
TGAAAGGAGGAACTATATCCGGATATCCACAGGACGGGTGTGGGTCGCCATGATCGCGTA
