[The description below was written by a language model from this plasmid's Addgene catalogue record.]
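Description:
pDEST14-SARA is a bacterial expression plasmid built on the commercial Gateway destination vector pDEST14 and intended for producing a human SAR-family GTPase in E. coli. The insert is recorded as SARA (alternative name pRK21s-D14), of human origin, and the catalogue links it to the Entrez gene SAR1B, one of whose aliases is SARA2. The record does not otherwise clarify which SAR1 paralogue the name "SARA" is meant to denote, so the gene linkage should be checked against the sequence. The open reading frame was introduced by Gateway recombinational cloning, so attB-type recombination scars would be expected to flank it, although no feature table is provided to confirm the junctions.

Expression is driven by a T7 promoter, and the use of a T7-terminator sequencing primer indicates a T7 terminator downstream of the insert. Transcription therefore depends on T7 RNA polymerase, which is usually supplied by an expression host carrying an inducible copy of that polymerase. The DH5alpha strain listed is for propagation only. The stated purpose is expression of the "native" protein, and no tags are recorded, so the product is presumably untagged rather than fused to an affinity or epitope tag. The plasmid is selected with ampicillin and is described as high copy, but the origin of replication is not stated.

The construct belongs to a collection of plasmids for expressing or knocking down human ARF-family GTPases (ARF, ARL and SAR). It is suited to making recombinant, unmodified SAR protein for purification and biochemical work.
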