Addgene plasmid #67389: pDEST14-SARA
Purpose: Expression of native hSara in E. coli
Depositing lab: Richard Kahn. Depositing organization: Emory University. Publication: Tool box: Plasmids for the expression or knockdown of human ARF Family GTPases (ARF/ARL/SAR) and their co-expression in bacteria with N-myristoyltransferases. Kerr SC, Kahn RA. Cell Logist. 2015 Sep 21;5(3):e1090523. doi: 10.1080/21592799.2015.1090523. eCollection 2015 Jul-Sep. PubMed 27057421.
Backbone
  Vector backbone: pDEST14
  Backbone manufacturer: Life Technologies
  Vector type: Bacterial Expression
Growth in bacteria
  Bacterial resistance: Ampicillin, 100 μg/mL
  Growth temperature: 37°C
  Growth strain: DH5alpha
  Copy number: High Copy
Gene/Insert
  Gene/Insert name: SARA (alt name: pRK21s-D14)
  Species: H. sapiens (human)
  Entrez Gene: SAR1B (a.k.a. ANDD, CMRD, GTBPB, SARA2)
  Promoter: T7
  Cloning method: Gateway Cloning
  Sequencing primers: 5′ T7; 3′ T7-term
Terms and licenses: Academic/Nonprofit Terms; Industry Terms: Not Available to Industry
How to cite: pDEST14-SARA was a gift from Richard Kahn (Addgene plasmid # 67389 ; http://n2t.net/addgene:67389 ; RRID:Addgene_67389)
